>Addgene plasmid #103357 | LSB-hsa-miR-218-5p | depositor full sequence | sequence record 195763 | Full Sequence
AATTGAGGGGATAACGCAGGAAAGAACATGTGAGCAAAAGGCCAGCAAAAGGCCAGGAACCGTAAAAAGG
CCGCGTTGCTGGCGTTTTTCCATAGGCTCCGCCCCCCTGACGAGCATCACAAAAATCGACGCTCAAGTCA
GAGGTGGCGAAACCCGACAGGACTATAAAGATACCAGGCGTTTCCCCCTGGAAGCTCCCTCGTGCGCTCT
CCTGTTCCGACCCTGCCGCTTACCGGATACCTGTCCGCCTTTCTCCCTTCGGGAAGCGTGGCGCTTTCTC
ATAGCTCACGCTGTAGGTATCTCAGTTCGGTGTAGGTCGTTCGCTCCAAGCTGGGCTGTGTGCACGAACC
CCCCGTTCAGCCCGACCGCTGCGCCTTATCCGGTAACTATCGTCTTGAGTCCAACCCGGTAAGACACGAC
TTATCGCCACTGGCAGCAGCCACTGGTAACAGGATTAGCAGAGCGAGGTATGTAGGCGGTGCTACAGAGT
TCTTGAAGTGGTGGCCTAACTACGGCTACACTAGAAGAACAGTATTTGGTATCTGCGCTCTGCTGAAGCC
AGTTACCTTCGGAAAAAGAGTTGGTAGCTCTTGATCCGGCAAACAAACCACCGCTGGTAGCGGTGGTTTT
TTTGTTTGCAAGCAGCAGATTACGCGCAGAAAAAAAGGATCTCAAGAAGATCCTTTGATCTTTTCTACGG
GGTCTGACGCTCAGTGGAACGAAAACTCACGTTAAGGGATTTTGGTCATGAGATTATCAAAAAGGATCTT
CACCTAGATCCTTTTAAATTAAAAATGAAGTTTTAAATCAATCTAAAGTATATATGAGTAAACTTGGTCT
GACAGTTACCAATGCTTAATCAGTGAGGCACCTATCTCAGCGATCTGTCTATTTCGTTCATCCATAGTTG
CCTGACTCCCCGTCGTGTAGATAACTACGATACGGGAGGGCTTACCATCTGGCCCCAGTGCTGCAATGAT
ACCGCGAGAACCACGCTCACCGGCTCCAGATTTATCAGCAATAAACCAGCCAGCCGGAAGGGCCGAGCGC
AGAAGTGGTCCTGCAACTTTATCCGCCTCCATCCAGTCTATTAATTGTTGCCGGGAAGCTAGAGTAAGTA
GTTCGCCAGTTAATAGTTTGCGCAACGTTGTTGCCATTGCTACAGGCATCGTGGTGTCACGCTCGTCGTT
TGGTATGGCTTCATTCAGCTCCGGTTCCCAACGATCAAGGCGAGTTACATGATCCCCCATGTTGTGCAAA
AAAGCGGTTAGCTCCTTCGGTCCTCCGATCGTTGTCAGAAGTAAGTTGGCCGCAGTGTTATCACTCATGG
TTATGGCAGCACTGCATAATTCTCTTACTGTCATGCCATCCGTAAGATGCTTTTCTGTGACTGGTGAGTA
CTCAACCAAGTCATTCTGAGAATAGTGTATGCGGCGACCGAGTTGCTCTTGCCCGGCGTCAATACGGGAT
AATACCGCGCCACATAGCAGAACTTTAAAAGTGCTCATCATTGGAAAACGTTCTTCGGGGCGAAAACTCT
CAAGGATCTTACCGCTGTTGAGATCCAGTTCGATGTAACCCACTCGTGCACCCAACTGATCTTCAGCATC
TTTTACTTTCACCAGCGTTTCTGGGTGAGCAAAAACAGGAAGGCAAAATGCCGCAAAAAAGGGAATAAGG
GCGACACGGAAATGTTGAATACTCATACTCTTCCTTTTTCAATATTATTGAAGCATTTATCAGGGTTATT
GTCTCATGAGCGGATACATATTTGAATGTAGCTCCGAATTTCTCGAGGGCTTGTCGACGACGGCGGTCTC
CGTCGTCAGGATCATGAATTCGACCCGCCTGCCACCATGACCGAGTACAAGCCCACGGTGCGCCTCGCCA
CCCGCGACGACGTCCCCCGGGCCGTACGCACCCTCGCCGCCGCGTTCGCCGACTACCCCGCCACGCGCCA
CACCGTCGACCCGGACCGCCACATCGAGCGGGTCACCGAGCTGCAAGAACTCTTCCTCACGCGCGTCGGG
CTCGACATCGGCAAGGTGTGGGTCGCGGACGACGGCGCCGCGGTGGCGGTCTGGACCACGCCGGAGAGCG
TCGAAGCGGGGGCGGTGTTCGCCGAGATCGGCCCGCGCATGGCCGAGTTGAGCGGTTCCCGGCTGGCCGC
GCAGCAACAGATGGAAGGCCTCCTGGCGCCGCACCGGCCCAAGGAGCCCGCGTGGTTCCTGGCCACCGTC
GGCGTCTCGCCCGACCACCAGGGCAAGGGTCTGGGCAGCGCCGTCGTGCTCCCCGGAGTGGAGGCGGCCG
AGCGCGCCGGGGTGCCCGCCTTCCTGGAGACATCCGCGCCCCGCAACCTCCCCTTCTACGAGCGGCTCGG
CTTCACCGTCACCGCCGACGTCGAGGTGCCCGAAGGACCGCGCACCTGGTGCATGACCCGCAAGCCCGGT
GCCTGATACGCGTGAATTCACTCCTCAGGTGCAGGCTGCCTATCAGAAGGTGGTGGCTGGTGTGGCCAAT
GCCCTGGCTCACAAATACCACTGAGATCTTTTTCCCTCTGCCAAAAATTATGGGGACATCATGAAGCCCC
TTGAGCATCTGACTTCTGGCTAATAAAGGAAATTTATTTTCATTGCAATAGTGTGTTGGAATTTTTTGTG
TCTCTCACTCGGAAGGACATATGGGAGGGCAAATCATTTAAAACATCAGAATGAGTATTTGGTTTAGAGT
TTGGCAACATATGCCCATATGCTGGCTGCCATGAACAAAGGTTGGCTATAAAGAGGTCATCAGTATATGA
AACAGCCCCCTGCTGTCCATTCCTTATTCCATAGAAAAGCCTTGACTTGAGGTTAGATTTTTTTTATATT
TTGTTTTGTGTTATTTTTTTCTTTAACATCCCTAAAATTTTCCTTACATGTTTTACTAGCCAGATTTTTC
CTCCTCTCCTGACTACTCCCAGTCATAGCTGTCCCTCTTCTCTTATGGAGATCCCTCGACCTGCAGCCCA
AGCTTGAATTCTCTAGAATTACCCTGTTATCCCTATGCTTGGTTTACCGAGCTCTTATTGGTTTTCAAAC
TTCATTGACTGTGCCCAACGCGCCTGGGAGCTCACGGGGACAGCCCCCCCCCAAAGCCCCCAGGGATGTA
ATTACGTCCCTCCCCCGCTAGGGGGCAGCAGCGAGCCGCCCGGGGCTCCGCTCCGGTCCGGCGCTCCCCC
CGCATCCCCGAGCCGGCAGCGTGCGGGGACAGCCCGGGCACGGGGAAGGTGGCACGGGATCGCTTTCCTC
TGAACGCTTCTCGCTGCTCTTTGAGCCTGCAGACACCTGGGGGGATACGGGGAAAAAGCTAGGCTGAAAG
ACCGGTTCTTAGAATGACACGCGCCTGGGAGCTCACGGGGACAGCCCCCCCCCAAAGCCCCCAGGGATGT
AATTACGTCCCTCCCCCGCTAGGGGGCAGCAGCGAGCCGCCCGGGGCTCCGCTCCGGTCCGGCGCTCCCC
CCGCATCCCCGAGCCGGCAGCGTGCGGGGACAGCCCGGGCACGGGGAAGGTGGCACGGGATCGCTTTCCT
CTGAACGCTTCTCGCTGCTCTTTGAGCCTGCAGACACCTGGGGGGATACGGGGAAAAAGCTAACTTCTGA
GACGACAACTTTGTATAGAAAAGTTGGCTCCGAATTCGCCCTTGACAGCAGAGATCCAGTTTGGTTAATT
AATTGGCTCCGGTGCCCGTCAGTGGGCAGAGCGCACATCGCCCACAGTCCCCGAGAAGTTGTGGGGAGGG
GTCGGCAATTGAACCGGTGCCTAGAGAAGGTGGCGCGGGGTAAACTGGGAAAGTGATGTCGTGTACTGGC
TCCGCCTTTTTCCCGAGGGTGGGGGAGAACCGTATATAAGTGCAGTAGTCGCCGTGAACGTTCTTTTTCG
CAACGGGTTTGCCGCCAGAACACAGGTAAGTGCCGTGTGTGGTTCCCGCGGGCCTGGCCTCTTTACGGGT
TATGGCCCTTGCGTGCCTTGAATTACTTCCACCTGGCTGCAGTACGTGATTCTTGATCCCGAGCTTCGGG
TTGGAAGTGGGTGGGAGAGTTCGAGGCCTTGCGCTTAAGGAGCCCCTTCGCCTCGTGCTTGAGTTGAGGC
CTGGCCTGGGCGCTGGGGCCGCCGCGTGCGAATCTGGTGGCACCTTCGCGCCTGTCTCGCTGCTTTCGAT
AAGTCTCTAGCCATTTAAAATTTTTGATGACCTGCTGCGACGCTTTTTTTCTGGCAAGATAGTCTTGTAA
ATGCGGGCCAAGATCTGCACACTGGTATTTCGGTTTTTGGGGCCGCGGGCGGCGACGGGGCCCGTGCGTC
CCAGCGCACATGTTCGGCGAGGCGGGGCCTGCGAGCGCGGCCACCGAGAATCGGACGGGGGTAGTCTCAA
GCTGGCCGGCCTGCTCTGGTGCCTGGCCTCGCGCCGCCGTGTATCGCCCCGCCCTGGGCGGCAAGGCTGG
CCCGGTCGGCACCAGTTGCGTGAGCGGAAAGATGGCCGCTTCCCGGCCCTGCTGCAGGGAGCTCAAAATG
GAGGACGCGGCGCTCGGGAGAGCGGGCGGGTGAGTCACCCACACAAAGGAAAAGGGCCTTTCCGTCCTCA
GCCGTCGCTTCATGTGACTCCACGGAGTACCGGGCGCCGTCCAGGCACCTCGATTAGTTCTCGAGCTTTT
GGAGTACGTCGTCTTTAGGTTGGGGGGAGGGGTTTTATGCGATGGAGTTTCCCCACACTGAGTGGGTGGA
GACTGAAGTTAGGCCAGCTTGGCACTTGATGTAATTCTCCTTGGAATTTGCCCTTTTTGAGTTTGGATCT
TGGTTCATTCTCAAGCCTCAGACAGTGGTTCAAAGTTTTTTTCTTCCATTTCAGGTGTCGTGAGAAGGGC
GAATTCGACCCAAGTTTGTACAAAAAAGCAGGCTGGATCCAGGTGCCACCATGGTGAGCGAGCTGATTAA
GGAGAACATGCACATGAAGCTGTACATGGAGGGCACCGTGAACAACCACCACTTCAAGTGCACATCCGAG
GGCGAAGGCAAGCCCTACGAGGGCACCCAGACCATGAGAATCAAGGCGGTCGAGGGCGGCCCTCTCCCCT
TCGCCTTCGACATCCTGGCTACCAGCTTCATGTACGGCAGCAAAACCTTCATCAACCACACCCAGGGCAT
CCCCGACTTCTTTAAGCAGTCCTTCCCCGAGGGCTTCACATGGGAGAGAGTCACCACATACGAAGATGGG
GGCGTGCTGACCGCTACCCAGGACACCAGCCTCCAGGACGGCTGCCTCATCTACAACGTCAAGATCAGAG
GGGTGAACTTCCCATCCAACGGCCCTGTGATGCAGAAGAAAACACTCGGCTGGGAGGCCTCCACCGAGAC
ACTGTACCCCGCTGACGGCGGCCTGGAAGGCAGAGCCGACATGGCCCTGAAGCTCGTGGGCGGGGGCCAC
CTGATCTGCAACCTTAAGACCACATACAGATCCAAGAAACCCGCTAAGAACCTCAAGATGCCCGGCGTCT
ACTATGTGGACAGGAGACTGGAAAGAATCAAGGAGGCCGACAAAGAGACATACGTCGAGCAGCACGAGGT
GGCTGTGGCCAGATACTGCGACCTCCCTAGCAAACTGGGGCACAAACTTAATTGAGAATTCTACCACCCA
GCTTTCTTGTACAAAGTGGTACGTCTCAAGACCAGAGGTCTCTGCTTCATAAATCACATGGTTAGATCAA
GCACAAACATGGTTAGATCAAGCACAAACATGGTTAGATCAAGCACAAACATGGTTAGATCAAGCACAAC
AACCAGAAGAGACCTGTGCTTCACTCCTCAGGTGCAGGCTGCCTATCAGAAGGTGGTGGCTGGTGTGGCC
AATGCCCTGGCTCACAAATACCACTGAGATCTTTTTCCCTCTGCCAAAAATTATGGGGACATCATGAAGC
CCCTTGAGCATCTGACTTCTGGCTAATAAAGGAAATTTATTTTCATTGCAATAGTGTGTTGGAATTTTTT
GTGTCTCTCACTCGGAAGGACATATGGGAGGGCAAATCATTTAAAACATCAGAATGAGTATTTGGTTTAG
AGTTTGGCAACATATGCCCATATGCTGGCTGCCATGAACAAAGGTTGGCTATAAAGAGGTCATCAGTATA
TGAAACAGCCCCCTGCTGTCCATTCCTTATTCCATAGAAAAGCCTTGACTTGAGGTTAGATTTTTTTTAT
ATTTTGTTTTGTGTTATTTTTTTCTTTAACATCCCTAAAATTTTCCTTACATGTTTTACTAGCCAGATTT
TTCCTCCTCTCCTGACTACTCCCAGTCATAGCTGTCCCTCTTCTCTTATGGAGATCCCGAGCGGTGCGTT
TTTATGCTTGTAGTATTGTATAATGTTTTTAAGATCCAAGCTTCTGACCTCTTCTCTTCCTCCCACAGGG
CCTCGAGACAATTGCATCGATGGTACCAGTGAAAGTCTGCAATGAATTCGAGTTGGCGCGCCTGTCATTC
TAAATCTCTCTTTCAGCCTAAAGCTTTTTCCCCGTATCCCCCCAGGTGTCTGCAGGCTCAAAGAGCAGCG
AGAAGCGTTCAGAGGAAAGCGATCCCGTGCCACCTTCCCCGTGCCCGGGCTGTCCCCGCACGCTGCCGGC
TCGGGGATGCGGGGGGAGCGCCGGACCGGAGCGGAGCCCCGGGCGGCTCGCTGCTGCCCCCTAGCGGGGG
AGGGACGTAATTACATCCCTGGGGGCTTTGGGAGGGGGCTGTCCCCGTGAGCTCCCAGGCGCGCCTGTCA
TTCTAAATCTCTCTTTCAGCCTAAAGCTTTTTCCCCGTATCCCCCCAGGTGTCTGCAGGCTCAAAGAGCA
GCGAGAAGCGTTCAGAGGAAAGCGATCCCGTGCCACCTTCCCCGTGCCCGGGCTGTCCCCGCACGCTGCC
GGCTCGGGGATGCGGGGGGAGCGCCGGACCGGAGCGGAGCCCCGGGCGGCTCGCTGCTGCCCCCTAGCGG
GGGAGGGACGTAATTACATCCCTGGGGGCTTTGGGGGGGGGCTGTCCCCGTGAGCTCCCAGGCGCGCCAA
CTCGGTACCGTATCGATGTCGACGTTAACGCTAGTGATATCAACTTTGTATAGAAAAGTTGGCTCCGAAT
TCGCCCTTGACAGCAGAGATCCAGTTTGGTTAATTAATTGGCTCCGGTGCCCGTCAGTGGGCAGAGCGCA
CATCGCCCACAGTCCCCGAGAAGTTGTGGGGAGGGGTCGGCAATTGAACCGGTGCCTAGAGAAGGTGGCG
CGGGGTAAACTGGGAAAGTGATGTCGTGTACTGGCTCCGCCTTTTTCCCGAGGGTGGGGGAGAACCGTAT
ATAAGTGCAGTAGTCGCCGTGAACGTTCTTTTTCGCAACGGGTTTGCCGCCAGAACACAGGTAAGTGCCG
TGTGTGGTTCCCGCGGGCCTGGCCTCTTTACGGGTTATGGCCCTTGCGTGCCTTGAATTACTTCCACCTG
GCTGCAGTACGTGATTCTTGATCCCGAGCTTCGGGTTGGAAGTGGGTGGGAGAGTTCGAGGCCTTGCGCT
TAAGGAGCCCCTTCGCCTCGTGCTTGAGTTGAGGCCTGGCCTGGGCGCTGGGGCCGCCGCGTGCGAATCT
GGTGGCACCTTCGCGCCTGTCTCGCTGCTTTCGATAAGTCTCTAGCCATTTAAAATTTTTGATGACCTGC
TGCGACGCTTTTTTTCTGGCAAGATAGTCTTGTAAATGCGGGCCAAGATCTGCACACTGGTATTTCGGTT
TTTGGGGCCGCGGGCGGCGACGGGGCCCGTGCGTCCCAGCGCACATGTTCGGCGAGGCGGGGCCTGCGAG
CGCGGCCACCGAGAATCGGACGGGGGTAGTCTCAAGCTGGCCGGCCTGCTCTGGTGCCTGGCCTCGCGCC
GCCGTGTATCGCCCCGCCCTGGGCGGCAAGGCTGGCCCGGTCGGCACCAGTTGCGTGAGCGGAAAGATGG
CCGCTTCCCGGCCCTGCTGCAGGGAGCTCAAAATGGAGGACGCGGCGCTCGGGAGAGCGGGCGGGTGAGT
CACCCACACAAAGGAAAAGGGCCTTTCCGTCCTCAGCCGTCGCTTCATGTGACTCCACGGAGTACCGGGC
GCCGTCCAGGCACCTCGATTAGTTCTCGAGCTTTTGGAGTACGTCGTCTTTAGGTTGGGGGGAGGGGTTT
TATGCGATGGAGTTTCCCCACACTGAGTGGGTGGAGACTGAAGTTAGGCCAGCTTGGCACTTGATGTAAT
TCTCCTTGGAATTTGCCCTTTTTGAGTTTGGATCTTGGTTCATTCTCAAGCCTCAGACAGTGGTTCAAAG
TTTTTTTCTTCCATTTCAGGTGTCGTGAGAAGGGCGAATTCGACCCAAGTTTGTACAAAAAAGCAGGCTC
GCCACCATGGTGAGCAAGGGCGAGGAGCTGTTCACCGGGGTGGTGCCCATCCTGGTCGAGCTGGACGGCG
ACGTAAACGGCCACAAGTTCAGCGTGAGGGGCGAGGGCGAGGGCGATGCCACCAACGGCAAGCTGACCCT
GAAGTTCATCTGCACCACCGGCAAGCTGCCCGTGCCCTGGCCCACCCTCGTGACCACCCTGAGCCACGGC
GTGCAGTGCTTCGCCCGCTACCCCGACCACATGAAGCAGCACGACTTCTTCAAGTCCGCCATGCCCGAAG
GCTACGTCCAGGAGCGCACCATCTTCTTCAAGGACGACGGCACCTACAAGACCCGCGCCGAGGTGAAGTT
CGAGGGCGACACCCTAGTGAACCGCATCGAGCTGAAGGGCGTCGACTTCAAGGAGGACGGCAACATCCTG
GGGCACAAGCTGGAGTACAACTTCAACAGCCACAACATCTATATCATGGCCGTCAAGCAGAAGAACGGCA
TCAAGGTGAACTTCAAGATCCGCCACAACGTGGAGGACGGCAGCGTGCAGCTCGCCGACCACTACCAGCA
GAACACCCCCATCGGCGACGGCCCCGTGCTGCTGCCCGACAGCCACTACCTGAGCACCCAGTCCGTGCTG
AGCAAAGACCCCAACGAGAAGCGCGATCACATGGTCCTGCTGGAGTTCCGCACCGCCGCCGGGATCACTC
TCGGCATGGACGAGCTGTACAAGTAATACCACCCAGCTTTCTTGTACAAAGTGGTACGCGTGAATTCACT
CCTCAGGTGCAGGCTGCCTATCAGAAGGTGGTGGCTGGTGTGGCCAATGCCCTGGCTCACAAATACCACT
GAGATCTTTTTCCCTCTGCCAAAAATTATGGGGACATCATGAAGCCCCTTGAGCATCTGACTTCTGGCTA
ATAAAGGAAATTTATTTTCATTGCAATAGTGTGTTGGAATTTTTTGTGTCTCTCACTCGGAAGGACATAT
GGGAGGGCAAATCATTTAAAACATCAGAATGAGTATTTGGTTTAGAGTTTGGCAACATATGCCCATATGC
TGGCTGCCATGAACAAAGGTTGGCTATAAAGAGGTCATCAGTATATGAAACAGCCCCCTGCTGTCCATTC
CTTATTCCATAGAAAAGCCTTGACTTGAGGTTAGATTTTTTTTATATTTTGTTTTGTGTTATTTTTTTCT
TTAACATCCCTAAAATTTTCCTTACATGTTTTACTAGCCAGATTTTTCCTCCTCTCCTGACTACTCCCAG
TCATAGCTGTCCCTCTTCTCTTATGGAGATCCCTCGACCTGCAGCCCAAGCTTGGCGTAATCATGGTCAT
AGCTGTTTCCTGTGTGAAATTGTTATCCGCTCACAATTCCACACAACATACGAGCCGGAAGCATAAAGTG
TAAAGCCTGGGGTGCCTAATGAGTGAGCTAACTCACATTAATTGCGTTGCGCTCACTGCCCGCTTTCCAG
TCGGGAAACCTGTCGTGCCAGCGGATCGACAGTACTAAGCTTGGTCTAATACCCAATCTCTCGTCTTATC
CAGATGTTTTATACGCCTCTGGCCCGTGTCTCAAAATCTCTGATGTTACATTGCACAAGATAAAATAATA
TCATCATGAACAATAAAACTGTCTGCTTACATAAACAGTAATACAAGGGGTGTTATGAGCCATATTCAAC
GGGAAACGTCGAGGCCGCGATTAAATTCCAACATGGATGCTGATTTATATGGGTATAAATGGGCTCGCGA
TAATGTCGGGCAATCAGGTGCGACAATCTATCGCTTGTATGGGAAGCCCGATGCGCCAGAGTTGTTTCTG
AAACATGGCAAAGGTAGCGTTGCCAATGATGTTACAGATGAGATGGTCAGACTAAACTGGCTGACGGAAT
TTATGCCTCTTCCGACCATCAAGCATTTTATCCGTACTCCTGATGATGCATGGTTACTCACCACTGCGAT
CCCCGGAAAAACAGCATTCCAGGTATTAGAAGAATATCCTGATTCAGGTGAAAATATTGTTGATGCGCTG
GCAGTGTTCCTGCGCCGGTTGCATTCGATTCCTGTTTGTAATTGTCCTTTTAACAGCGATCGCGTATTTC
GTCTCGCTCAGGCGCAATCACGAATGAATAACGGTTTGGTTGATGCGAGTGATTTTGATGACGAGCGTAA
TGGCTGGCCTGTTGAACAAGTCTGGAAAGAAATGCATAAACTTTTGCCATTCTCACCGGATTCAGTCGTC
ACTCATGGTGATTTCTCACTTGATAACCTTATTTTTGACGAGGGGAAATTAATAGGTTGTATTGATGTTG
GACGAGTCGGAATCGCAGACCGATACCAGGATCTTGCCATCCTATGGAACTGCCTCGGTGAGTTTTCTCC
TTCATTACAGAAACGGCTTTTTCAAAAATATGGTATTGATAATCCTGATATGAATAAATTGCAGTTTCAT
TTGATGCTCGATGAGTTTTTCTAATCAGAATTGGTTAATTGGTTGTAACACTGGCAGAGCATTACGCTGA
CTTGACGGGACGGCGCAAGCTCATGACCAAAATCCCTTAACGTGAGTTACGCGTCGTTCCACTGAGCGTC
AGAGGTATCACTAGTATTACAGAGGTAAGTTATAACAGTCGCCTAACCC
Features (pLannotate 1.2.2; 28 found; start..end, strand, type, name):
     87..675     -  rep_origin     ori: high-copy-number ColE1/pMB1/pBR322/pUC origin of replication
    846..1706    -  CDS            AmpR: β-lactamase; bla; confers resistance to ampicillin, carbenicillin, and related antibiotics
   1707..1778    -  promoter       AmpR promoter: bla
   1857..2456    +  CDS            PuroR: puromycin N-acetyltransferase; pac from Streptomyces alboniger; confers resistance to puromycin
   2461..2541    +  CDS            HBB (fragment): HBB_PONPY - Experimental evidence at transcript level: Swiss-Prot protein existence level 2. Involved in oxygen transport from the lung to the various peripheral tissues. From Pongo pygmaeus (Bornean orangutan).
   2612..2667    +  polyA_signal   β-globin poly(A) signal: rabbit β-globin polyadenylation signal (Gil and Proudfoot, 1987)
   3646..3666    +  protein_bind   attB4: mutant version of attB; core recombination site for the Gateway® BP reaction BP Clonase™
   3734..3945    +  promoter       EF-1α core promoter: core promoter for human elongation factor EF-1α
   3946..4884    +  intron         EF-1α intron A: intron upstream of the start codon of human EF-1α
   4911..4931    +  protein_bind   attB1: mutant version of attB; core recombination site for the Gateway® BP reaction BP Clonase™
   4951..5646    +  CDS            mKate2: mKate2 is a basic (constitutively fluorescent) red fluorescent protein published in 2009, derived from Entacmaea quadricolor. It is reported to be a rapidly-maturing monomer with moderate acid sensitivity.
   5666..5690    -  protein_bind   attB2: mutant version of attB; recombination site for the Gateway® BP reaction BP Clonase™
   5830..5904    +  CDS            HBB (fragment): HBB_PONPY - Experimental evidence at transcript level: Swiss-Prot protein existence level 2. Involved in oxygen transport from the lung to the various peripheral tissues. From Pongo pygmaeus (Bornean orangutan).
   5975..6030    +  polyA_signal   β-globin poly(A) signal: rabbit β-globin polyadenylation signal (Gil and Proudfoot, 1987)
   6414..6439    +  misc_feature   SA: splice acceptor site
   7111..7131    +  protein_bind   attB4: mutant version of attB; core recombination site for the Gateway® BP reaction BP Clonase™
   7199..7410    +  promoter       EF-1α core promoter: core promoter for human elongation factor EF-1α
   7411..8349    +  intron         EF-1α intron A: intron upstream of the start codon of human EF-1α
   8376..8396    +  protein_bind   attB1: mutant version of attB; core recombination site for the Gateway® BP reaction BP Clonase™
   8407..9123    +  CDS            EBFP2: EBFP2 is a basic (constitutively fluorescent) blue fluorescent protein published in 2007, derived from Aequorea victoria. It is reported to be a rapidly-maturing monomer with moderate acid sensitivity.
   9131..9155    -  protein_bind   attB2: mutant version of attB; recombination site for the Gateway® BP reaction BP Clonase™
   9159..9239    +  CDS            HBB (fragment): HBB_PONPY - Experimental evidence at transcript level: Swiss-Prot protein existence level 2. Involved in oxygen transport from the lung to the various peripheral tissues. From Pongo pygmaeus (Bornean orangutan).
   9310..9365    +  polyA_signal   β-globin poly(A) signal: rabbit β-globin polyadenylation signal (Gil and Proudfoot, 1987)
   9748..9770    -  protein_bind   lac operator (fragment): The lac repressor binds to the lac operator to inhibit transcription in E. coli. This inhibition can be relieved by adding lactose or isopropyl-β-D-thiogalactopyranoside (IPTG). lac repressor encoded by lacI
   9774..9804    -  promoter       lac promoter: promoter for the E. coli lac operon
   9819..9840    -  protein_bind   CAP binding site: CAP binding activates transcription in the presence of cAMP. E. coli catabolite activator protein
   9853..9892    -  CDS            lacI (fragment): lac repressor; lacI; The lac repressor binds to the lac operator to inhibit transcription in E. coli. This inhibition can be relieved by adding lactose or isopropyl-β-D-thiogalactopyranoside (IPTG).
  10065..10874   +  CDS            KanR: aminoglycoside phosphotransferase; aph(3')-Ia; confers resistance to kanamycin in bacteria or G418 (Geneticin®) in eukaryotes
