[The description below was written by a language model from this plasmid's Addgene catalogue record and pLannotate feature annotations shown in this document.]
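Description:
LSB-hsa-miR-218-5p is a mammalian expression and synthetic-biology plasmid of about 11 kb, built on the Low Sensor Backbone (LSB). It serves as a two-colour fluorescent sensor of microRNA activity. In E. coli it replicates from a high-copy ColE1/pUC-type origin and carries both an ampicillin resistance gene (β-lactamase with its bla promoter) and a kanamycin resistance gene (aph(3')-Ia), and the record lists dual selection with both drugs. Remnants of the lac promoter, operator and CAP site are also annotated and appear to be backbone carry-over.

The payload consists of two parallel transcription units. Each is driven by the human EF-1α core promoter with EF-1α intron A and ends in a rabbit β-globin 3' region and polyadenylation signal. Gateway attB4, attB1 and attB2 sites flank the promoter and coding modules, which points to modular assembly of the parts, although the record gives Gibson cloning as the method for the insert. One unit encodes the red fluorescent protein mKate2 and, according to the record, carries a target site for human miR-218-5p in its 3' UTR; the feature table does not annotate this site separately. The other unit encodes the blue protein EBFP2 without the target and acts as an internal reference. When miR-218-5p is active in transfected cells, mKate2 output falls relative to EBFP2, so the red-to-blue ratio reports miRNA activity while normalising for plasmid delivery.

A puromycin N-acetyltransferase gene with its own β-globin poly(A) signal allows puromycin selection in mammalian cells, but no dedicated promoter for it is annotated. The depositor warns that the repeated poly(A) elements make the plasmid inherently unstable. The depositor also notes small insertions flanking the puromycin coding region in the physical plasmid that do not affect selection.
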