Addgene plasmid #103357: LSB-hsa-miR-218-5p
Purpose: Used to sense miRNA activity using fluorescence based tools. hsa-miR-218-5p target in 3' UTR of of mKate. miRNA activity can be measured by the repression of mKate2 relative to EBFP2 fluorescent proteins . Plasmid is inherently unstable; please see Depositor Comments
Depositing lab: Ron Weiss. Depositing organization: Massachusetts Institute of Technology. Publication: A mixed antagonistic/synergistic miRNA repression model enables accurate predictions of multi-input miRNA sensor activity. Gam JJ, Babb J, Weiss R. Nat Commun. 2018 Jun 22;9(1):2430. doi: 10.1038/s41467-018-04575-0. PubMed 29934631.
Backbone
  Vector backbone: Low Sensor Backbone (LSB)
  Vector type: Mammalian Expression, Synthetic Biology
Growth in bacteria
  Bacterial resistance: Ampicillin and Kanamycin, 100 & 50 μg/mL
  Growth temperature: 30°C
  Growth strain: NEB Stable
  Copy number: High Copy
Gene/Insert
  Gene/Insert name: hsa-miR-218-5p target
  Species: H. sapiens (human)
  Promoter: EF-1a
  Cloning method: Gibson Cloning
Terms and licenses: Academic/Nonprofit Terms; Industry Terms: Not Available to Industry
Depositor comments: Please note that this plasmid is inherently unstable due to a repeating poly A element. We recommend performing a diagnostic digest on multiple colonies upon receipt. The depositors would like to note the presence of several discrepancies between the depositor sequence and physical plasmid sequence. In particular, the sequences upstream and downstream of the puromycin coding region have 10 bp insertions which do not affect the ability to perform puromycin selection. The sequences for those regions within the physical plasmids are as follows: Upstream of Puro: GAATTCGACCGCCTGTCTCAAGGTGCCACC; Downstream of Puro: GCTTTGAGACTACGCGTGAATTCACTCCTC.
How to cite: LSB-hsa-miR-218-5p was a gift from Ron Weiss (Addgene plasmid # 103357 ; http://n2t.net/addgene:103357 ; RRID:Addgene_103357)
