>Addgene plasmid #103357 | LSB-hsa-miR-218-5p | depositor partial sequence | sequence record 195764 | hsa-miR-218-5p target
ACATGGTTAGATCAAGCACAA
