>Addgene plasmid #103357 | LSB-hsa-miR-218-5p | addgene partial sequence | sequence record 210796 | mKate2-F 5'-ACCCGCTAAGAACCTCAAGA-3'
AGGCCGACAAAGAGACATACGTCGAGCAGCACGAGGTGGCTGTGGCCAGATACTGCGACCTCCCTAGCAA
ACTGGGGCACAAACTTAATTGAGAATTCTACCACCCAGCTTTCTTGTACAAAGTGGTACGTCTCAAGACC
AGAGGTCTCTGCTTCATAAATCACATGGTTAGATCAAGCACAAACATGGTTAGATCAAGCACAAACATGG
TTAGATCAAGCACAAACATGGTTAGATCAAGCACAACAACCAGAAGAGACCTGTGCTTCACTCCTCAGGT
GCAGGCTGCCTATCAGAAGGTGGTGGCTGGTGTGGCCAATGCCCTGGCTCACAAATACCACTGAGATCTT
TTTCCCTCTGCCAAAAATTATGGGGACATCATGAAGCCCCTTGAGCATCTGACTTCTGGCTAATAAAGGA
AATTTATTTTCATTGCAATAGTGTGTTGGAATTTTTTGTGTCTCTCACTCGGAAGGACA
